>Addgene plasmid #43065 | I-CGCG | depositor partial sequence | sequence record 58330 | I-CGCG sequence 424 bps
CGTCTCCTGACCCCAGAGCAGGTCGTGGCGATCGCAAGCCACGACGGAGGAAAGCAAGCCTTGGAAACAG
TACAGAGGCTGTTGCCTGTGCTGTGCCAAGCGCACGGACTCACCCCAGAGCAGGTCGTGGCAATCGCGAG
CAATAACGGCGGAAAACAGGCTTTGGAAACGGTGCAGAGGCTCCTTCCAGTGCTGTGCCAAGCGCACGGC
CTCACCCCAGAGCAGGTCGTGGCGATCGCAAGCCACGACGGAGGAAAGCAAGCCTTGGAAACAGTACAGA
GGCTGTTGCCTGTGCTGTGCCAAGCGCACGGATTAACCCCAGAGCAGGTCGTGGCAATCGCGAGCAATAA
CGGCGGAAAACAGGCTTTGGAAACGGTGCAGAGGCTCCTTCCAGTGCTGTGCCAAGCGCACGGCTTAAGA
GACG
