>Addgene plasmid #43065 | I-CGCG | addgene partial sequence | sequence record 60431 | M13-F20 5'-TGTAAAACGACGGCCAGT-3'
CTATAGGGCGAATTGGGCCCTCTAGATGCATGCTCGAGCGGCCGCCAGTGTGATGGATATCTGCAGAATT
CGCCCTTATATAGATGCCGTCCTAGCGCGTCTCCTGACCCCAGAGCAGGTCGTGGCGATCGCAAGCCACG
ACGGAGGAAAGCAAGCCTTGGAAACAGTACAGAGGCTGTTGCCTGTGCTGTGCCAAGCGCACGGACTCAC
CCCAGAGCAGGTCGTGGCAATCGCGAGCAATAACGGCGGAAAACAGGCTTTGGAAACGGTGCAGAGGCTC
CTTCCAGTGCTGTGCCAAGCGCACGGCCTCACCCCAGAGCAGGTCGTGGCGATCGCAAGCCACGACGGAG
GAAAGCAAGCCTTGGAAACAGTACAGAGGCTGTTGCCTGTGCTGTGCCAAGCGCACGGATTAACCCCAGA
GCAGGTCGTGGCAATCGCGAGCAATAACGGCGGAAAACAGGCTTTGGAAACGGTGCAGAGGCTCCTTCCA
GTGCTGTGCCAAGCGCACGGCTTAAGAGACGTGGGCACAGGAAAGATACTTAAGGGCGAATTCCAGCACA
CTGGCGGCCGTTACTAGTGGATCCGAGCTCGGTACCAAGCTTGATGCATAGCTTGAGTATTCTATAGTGT
CACCTAAATAGCTTGGCGTAATCATGGTCATAGCTGTTTCCTGTGTGAAATTGTTATCCGCTCACAATTC
CACACAACATACGAGCCGGAAGCATAAAGTGTAAAGCCTGGGGTGCCTAATGAGTGAGCTAACTCACATT
AATTGCGTTGCGCTCACTGCCCGCTTTCCAGTCGGGAAACCTGTCGTGCCAGCTGCATTAATGAATCGGC
CAACGCGCGGGGAGA
