[The description below was written by a language model from this plasmid's Addgene catalogue record.]
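Description:
I-CGCG is a bacterial cloning plasmid built on the commercial pCRII-TOPO backbone (about 4 kb without insert), into which a 424 bp synthetic fragment was introduced by TOPO cloning. It is a high-copy plasmid maintained in E. coli and carries dual selection, with both ampicillin and kanamycin resistance recorded. No feature table accompanies the entry, so individual elements such as the origin of replication or the promoters flanking the cloning site are not itemised. The listed sequencing primers (T7 on one side, M13 reverse on the other) match the usual arrangement of the pCRII-TOPO polylinker, where such sites allow the insert to be verified from both ends.

The record describes the insert only by its name and as synthetic, and it belongs to a plasmid set deposited with a TALEN genome-editing system developed for generating human stem cell-based disease models. In that context, the name and the insert length suggest a pre-assembled block of four TAL effector repeat modules recognising the bases C, G, C and G, with the "I" prefix probably marking the block's position in an ordered assembly. This is an inference from the naming, as the record does not state it explicitly. The plasmid has no mammalian expression elements noted and is classed purely as a cloning vector. It is best understood as a storage and propagation vehicle for a library component that would be excised or amplified and joined with other modules to build a full-length custom TALEN DNA-binding array in a separate expression vector.
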