Addgene plasmid #43065: I-CGCG
Depositing lab: Chad Cowan & Kiran Musunuru. Depositing organization: Harvard University. Publication: A TALEN Genome-Editing System for Generating Human Stem Cell-Based Disease Models. Ding Q, Lee YK, Schaefer EA, Peters DT, Veres A, Kim K, Kuperwasser N, Motola DL, Meissner TB, Hendriks WT, Trevisan M, Gupta RM, Moisan A, Banks E, Friesen M, Schinzel RT, Xia F, Tang A, Xia Y, Figueroa E, Wann A, Ahfeldt T, Daheron L, Zhang F, Rubin LL, Peng LF, Chung RT, Musunuru K, Cowan CA. Cell Stem Cell. 2012 Dec 12. pii: S1934-5909(12)00645-5. doi: 10.1016/j.stem.2012.11.011. PubMed 23246482.
Backbone
  Vector backbone: pCRII-TOPO
  Backbone manufacturer: Invitrogen
  Backbone size w/o insert (bp): 3973
  Vector type: Bacterial Cloning
Growth in bacteria
  Bacterial resistance: Ampicillin and Kanamycin, 100 & 50 μg/mL
  Growth temperature: 37°C
  Growth strain: Top10
  Copy number: High Copy
Gene/Insert
  Gene/Insert name: I-CGCG
  Species: Synthetic
  Insert size (bp): 424
  Cloning method: TOPO Cloning
  Sequencing primers: 5′ T7; 3′ M13-rev
Terms and licenses: Academic/Nonprofit Terms; Industry Terms: Not Available to Industry
How to cite: I-CGCG was a gift from Chad Cowan & Kiran Musunuru (Addgene plasmid # 43065 ; http://n2t.net/addgene:43065 ; RRID:Addgene_43065)
